LOCUS       Exported 10183 bp ds-DNA circular SYN 13-MAY-2021
DEFINITION  Backbone for lentiviral stgRNA library construction (library 1 and
            2).
ACCESSION   .
VERSION     .
KEYWORDS    Lenti_stgRNA-Puro
SOURCE      synthetic DNA construct
  ORGANISM  synthetic DNA construct
REFERENCE   1 (bases 1 to 10183)
  AUTHORS   Park J, Lim JM, Jung I, Heo SJ, Park J, Chang Y, Kim HK, Jung D, Yu
            JH, Min S, Yoon S, Cho SR, Park T, Kim HH
  TITLE     Recording of elapsed time and temporal information about biological
            events using Cas9.
  JOURNAL   Cell. 2021 Jan 28. pii: S0092-8674(21)00014-3. doi:
            10.1016/j.cell.2021.01.014.
  PUBMED    33539780
REFERENCE   2 (bases 1 to 10183)
  AUTHORS   .
  TITLE     Direct Submission
  JOURNAL   Exported May 13, 2021 from SnapGene Server 1.1.58
            http://www.snapgene.com
FEATURES             Location/Qualifiers
     source          1..10183
                     /organism="synthetic DNA construct"
                     /mol_type="other DNA"
     LTR             1..181
                     /label=5' LTR (truncated)
                     /note="truncated 5' long terminal repeat (LTR) from HIV-1"
     misc_feature    228..353
                     /label=HIV-1 Psi
                     /note="packaging signal of human immunodeficiency virus
                     type 1"
     misc_feature    846..1079
                     /label=RRE
                     /note="The Rev response element (RRE) of HIV-1 allows for
                     Rev-dependent mRNA export from the nucleus to the
                     cytoplasm."
     CDS             1264..1308
                     /codon_start=1
                     /product="antigenic peptide corresponding to amino acids
                     655 to 669 of the HIV envelope protein gp41 (Lutje Hulsik
                     et al., 2013)"
                     /label=gp41 peptide
                     /note="recognized by the 2H10 single-chain llama nanobody"
                     /translation="KNEQELLELDKWASL"
     promoter        1486..1726
                     /label=U6 promoter
                     /note="RNA polymerase III promoter for human U6 snRNA"
     primer_bind     1486..1506
                     /label=hU6-F
                     /note="Human U6 promoter, forward primer"
     primer_bind     1657..1676
                     /label=LKO.1 5'
                     /note="Human U6 promoter, forward primer"
     misc_feature    3747..3864
                     /label=cPPT/CTS
                     /note="central polypurine tract and central termination
                     sequence of HIV-1"
     promoter        4003..5181
                     /label=EF-1-alpha promoter
                     /note="strong constitutive promoter for human elongation
                     factor EF-1-alpha"
     intron          4234..5172
                     /label=EF-1-alpha intron A
                     /note="intron upstream of the start codon of human
                     EF-1-alpha"
     primer_bind     5129..5149
                     /label=EF1a-F
                     /note="Human elongation factor-1a promoter, forward primer"
     CDS             5194..5793
                     /codon_start=1
                     /gene="pac from Streptomyces alboniger"
                     /product="puromycin N-acetyltransferase"
                     /label=PuroR
                     /note="confers resistance to puromycin"
                     /translation="MTEYKPTVRLATRDDVPRAVRTLAAAFADYPATRHTVDPDRHIER
                     VTELQELFLTRVGLDIGKVWVADDGAAVAVWTTPESVEAGAVFAEIGPRMAELSGSRLA
                     AQQQMEGLLAPHRPKEPAWFLATVGVSPDHQGKGLGSAVVLPGVEAAERAGVPAFLETS
                     APRNLPFYERLGFTVTADVEVPEGPRTWCMTRKPGA"
     primer_bind     complement(5194..5213)
                     /label=Puro-R
                     /note="Puromycin resistance gene, reverse primer. Also
                     called puro-variant-R"
     primer_bind     5690..5710
                     /label=Puro-F
                     /note="Puromycin resistance gene, forward primer"
     misc_feature    5809..6397
                     /label=WPRE
                     /note="woodchuck hepatitis virus posttranscriptional
                     regulatory element"
     primer_bind     complement(5862..5882)
                     /label=WPRE-R
                     /note="WPRE, reverse primer"
     CDS             complement(6280..6291)
                     /codon_start=1
                     /product="Factor Xa recognition and cleavage site"
                     /label=Factor Xa site
                     /translation="IEGR"
     LTR             6469..6702
                     /label=3' LTR (Delta-U3)
                     /note="self-inactivating 3' long terminal repeat (LTR) from
                     HIV-1"
     polyA_signal    6780..6901
                     /label=SV40 poly(A) signal
                     /note="SV40 polyadenylation signal"
     primer_bind     complement(6817..6836)
                     /label=SV40pA-R
                     /note="SV40 polyA, reverse primer"
     primer_bind     6871..6890
                     /label=EBV-rev
                     /note="SV40 polyA terminator, reverse primer"
     rep_origin      6941..7076
                     /label=SV40 ori
                     /note="SV40 origin of replication"
     primer_bind     7003..7022
                     /label=SV40pro-F
                     /note="SV40 promoter/origin, forward primer"
     primer_bind     complement(7096..7115)
                     /label=T7
                     /note="T7 promoter, forward primer"
     promoter        complement(7097..7115)
                     /label=T7 promoter
                     /note="promoter for bacteriophage T7 RNA polymerase"
     primer_bind     complement(7125..7142)
                     /label=M13 Forward
                     /note="In lacZ gene. Also called M13-F20 or M13 (-21)
                     Forward"
     primer_bind     complement(7125..7141)
                     /label=M13 fwd
                     /note="common sequencing primer, one of multiple similar
                     variants"
     primer_bind     complement(7134..7156)
                     /label=M13/pUC Forward
                     /note="In lacZ gene"
     rep_origin      7283..7738
                     /direction=RIGHT
                     /label=f1 ori
                     /note="f1 bacteriophage origin of replication; arrow
                     indicates direction of (+) strand synthesis"
     primer_bind     complement(7370..7389)
                     /label=F1ori-R
                     /note="F1 origin, reverse primer"
     primer_bind     7580..7601
                     /label=F1ori-F
                     /note="F1 origin, forward primer"
     promoter        7764..7868
                     /gene="bla"
                     /label=AmpR promoter
     CDS             7869..8729
                     /codon_start=1
                     /gene="bla"
                     /product="beta-lactamase"
                     /label=AmpR
                     /note="confers resistance to ampicillin, carbenicillin, and
                     related antibiotics"
                     /translation="MSIQHFRVALIPFFAAFCLPVFAHPETLVKVKDAEDQLGARVGYI
                     ELDLNSGKILESFRPEERFPMMSTFKVLLCGAVLSRIDAGQEQLGRRIHYSQNDLVEYS
                     PVTEKHLTDGMTVRELCSAAITMSDNTAANLLLTTIGGPKELTAFLHNMGDHVTRLDRW
                     EPELNEAIPNDERDTTMPVAMATTLRKLLTGELLTLASRQQLIDWMEADKVAGPLLRSA
                     LPAGWFIADKSGAGERGSRGIIAALGPDGKPSRIVVIYTTGSQATMDERNRQIAEIGAS
                     LIKHW"
     primer_bind     complement(8087..8106)
                     /label=Amp-R
                     /note="Ampicillin resistance gene, reverse primer"
     rep_origin      8900..9488
                     /direction=RIGHT
                     /label=ori
                     /note="high-copy-number ColE1/pMB1/pBR322/pUC origin of
                     replication"
     primer_bind     9389..9408
                     /label=pBR322ori-F
                     /note="pBR322 origin, forward primer"
     primer_bind     9642..9659
                     /label=L4440
                     /note="L4440 vector, forward primer"
     protein_bind    9776..9797
                     /label=CAP binding site
                     /bound_moiety="E. coli catabolite activator protein"
                     /note="CAP binding activates transcription in the presence
                     of cAMP."
     promoter        9812..9842
                     /label=lac promoter
                     /note="promoter for the E. coli lac operon"
     protein_bind    9850..9866
                     /label=lac operator
                     /bound_moiety="lac repressor encoded by lacI"
                     /note="The lac repressor binds to the lac operator to
                     inhibit transcription in E. coli. This inhibition can be
                     relieved by adding lactose or
                     isopropyl-beta-D-thiogalactopyranoside (IPTG)."
     primer_bind     9855..9877
                     /label=M13/pUC Reverse
                     /note="In lacZ gene"
     primer_bind     9874..9890
                     /label=M13 rev
                     /note="common sequencing primer, one of multiple similar
                     variants"
     primer_bind     9874..9890
                     /label=M13 Reverse
                     /note="In lacZ gene. Also called M13-rev"
     primer_bind     9909..9929
                     /label=T3
                     /note="T3 promoter, forward primer"
     promoter        9911..9929
                     /label=T3 promoter
                     /note="promoter for bacteriophage T3 RNA polymerase"
     promoter        9957..10183
                     /label=RSV promoter
                     /note="Rous sarcoma virus enhancer/promoter"
ORIGIN
        1 gggtctctct ggttagacca gatctgagcc tgggagctct ctggctaact agggaaccca
       61 ctgcttaagc ctcaataaag cttgccttga gtgcttcaag tagtgtgtgc ccgtctgttg
      121 tgtgactctg gtaactagag atccctcaga cccttttagt cagtgtggaa aatctctagc
      181 agtggcgccc gaacagggac ttgaaagcga aagggaaacc agaggagctc tctcgacgca
      241 ggactcggct tgctgaagcg cgcacggcaa gaggcgaggg gcggcgactg gtgagtacgc
      301 caaaaatttt gactagcgga ggctagaagg agagagatgg gtgcgagagc gtcagtatta
      361 agcgggggag aattagatcg cgatgggaaa aaattcggtt aaggccaggg ggaaagaaaa
      421 aatataaatt aaaacatata gtatgggcaa gcagggagct agaacgattc gcagttaatc
      481 ctggcctgtt agaaacatca gaaggctgta gacaaatact gggacagcta caaccatccc
      541 ttcagacagg atcagaagaa cttagatcat tatataatac agtagcaacc ctctattgtg
      601 tgcatcaaag gatagagata aaagacacca aggaagcttt agacaagata gaggaagagc
      661 aaaacaaaag taagaccacc gcacagcaag cggccgctga tcttcagacc tggaggagga
      721 gatatgaggg acaattggag aagtgaatta tataaatata aagtagtaaa aattgaacca
      781 ttaggagtag cacccaccaa ggcaaagaga agagtggtgc agagagaaaa aagagcagtg
      841 ggaataggag ctttgttcct tgggttcttg ggagcagcag gaagcactat gggcgcagcg
      901 tcaatgacgc tgacggtaca ggccagacaa ttattgtctg gtatagtgca gcagcagaac
      961 aatttgctga gggctattga ggcgcaacag catctgttgc aactcacagt ctggggcatc
     1021 aagcagctcc aggcaagaat cctggctgtg gaaagatacc taaaggatca acagctcctg
     1081 gggatttggg gttgctctgg aaaactcatt tgcaccactg ctgtgccttg gaatgctagt
     1141 tggagtaata aatctctgga acagatttgg aatcacacga cctggatgga gtgggacaga
     1201 gaaattaaca attacacaag cttaatacac tccttaattg aagaatcgca aaaccagcaa
     1261 gaaaagaatg aacaagaatt attggaatta gataaatggg caagtttgtg gaattggttt
     1321 aacataacaa attggctgtg gtatataaaa ttattcataa tgatagtagg aggcttggta
     1381 ggtttaagaa tagtttttgc tgtactttct atagtgaata gagttaggca gggatattca
     1441 ccattatcgt ttcagaccca cctcccaacc ccgaggggac ccagagaggg cctatttccc
     1501 atgattcctt catatttgca tatacgatac aaggctgtta gagagataat tagaattaat
     1561 ttgactgtaa acacaaagat attagtacaa aatacgtgac gtagaaagta ataatttctt
     1621 gggtagtttg cagttttaaa attatgtttt aaaatggact atcatatgct taccgtaact
     1681 tgaaagtatt tcgatttctt ggctttatat atcttgtgga aaggacgaaa caccggagac
     1741 ggttgtaaat gagcacacaa aatacacatg ctaaaatatt atattctatg acctttataa
     1801 aatcaaccaa aatcttcttt ttaataactt tagtatcaat aattagaatt tttatgttcc
     1861 tttttgcaaa cttttaataa aaatgagcaa aataaaaaaa cgctagtttt agtaactcgc
     1921 gttgttttct tcacctttaa taatagctac tccaccactt gttcctaagc ggtcagctcc
     1981 tgcttcaatc attttttgag catcttcaaa tgttctaact ccaccagctg ctttaactaa
     2041 agcattgtct ttaacaactg acttcattag tttaacatct tcaaatgttg cacctgattt
     2101 tgaaaatcct gttgatgttt taacaaattc taatccagct tcaacagcta tttcacaagc
     2161 tttcatgatt tcttcttttg ttaataaaca attttccata atacatttaa caacatgtga
     2221 tccagctgct ttttttacag ctttcatgtc ttctaaaact aattcataat ttttgtcttt
     2281 taatgcacca atatttaata ccatatcaat ttctgttgca ccatctttaa ttgcttcaga
     2341 aacttcgaat gcttttgtag ctgttgtgca tgcacctaga ggaaaaccta caacatttgt
     2401 tattcctaca tttgtgcctt ttaataattc tttacaatag cttgttcaat atgaattaac
     2461 acaaactgtt gcaaaatcaa attcaattgc ttcatcacat aattgtttaa tttcagcttt
     2521 cgtagcatct tgttttaata atgtgtgatc tatatatttg tttagtttca ttttttctcc
     2581 tatatattca tttttaattt taattcttta ataatttcgt ctactttaac tttagcgttt
     2641 tgaacagatt caccaacacc tataaaataa atttttagtt taggttcagt tccacttggg
     2701 cgaacagcaa atcatgactt atcttctaaa taaaatttta gtaagtcttg tcctggcata
     2761 ttatacattc catcgatgta gtcttcaaca ttaacaactt taagtccagc aatttgagtt
     2821 aagggtgttg ctctcaatga tttcattaat ggttcaattt ttaatttctt ttcttctggt
     2881 ttaaaattca agtttaaagt gaaagtgtaa tatgcaccca tttctttaaa taaatcttct
     2941 aaatagtcta ctaatgtttt attttgtttt ttataaaatc aagcagcctc tgctattaat
     3001 atagaagctt gtattccatc tttatctcta gctgagtcat caattacata tccataactt
     3061 tcttcataag caaaaacaaa atttaatccg ttatcttctt ctttagcaat ttctctaccc
     3121 attcatttaa atccagttaa agtttttaca atattaactc catatttttc atgagcgatt
     3181 ctatcaccca aatcacttgt tacaaaactt gaatatagag ccggattttt tggaatgcta
     3241 tttaagcgtt ttagatttga taattttcaa tcaattaaaa ttggtcctgt ttgatttcca
     3301 tctaatctta caaaatgacc atcatgtttt attgccattc caaatctgtc agcatctggg
     3361 tcattcataa taataatatc tgcatcatgt ttaataccat attcaagcgg tatttttcat
     3421 gcaggatcaa attctggatt tggatttaca acatttttaa atgtttcatc ttcaaatgca
     3481 tgctcttcaa cctcaataac gttatatcct gattcacgta atatttttgg ggtaaattta
     3541 gttcctgttc cattaactgc gctaaaaata atttttaaat cttttttagc ttcttgctct
     3601 tttttgtacg tctctgggtt agagctagaa atagcaagtt aacctaaggc tagtccgtta
     3661 tcaacttgaa aaagtggcac cgagtcggtg cttttttaag cttggcgtaa ctagatcttg
     3721 agacaaatgg cagtattcat ccacaatttt aaaagaaaag gggggattgg ggggtacagt
     3781 gcaggggaaa gaatagtaga cataatagca acagacatac aaactaaaga attacaaaaa
     3841 caaattacaa aaattcaaaa ttttcgggtt tattacaggg acagcagaga tccactttgg
     3901 cgccggctcg agggggcccg ggtgcaaaga tggataaagt tttaaacaga gaggaatctt
     3961 tgcagctaat ggaccttcta ggtcttgaaa ggagtgggaa ttggctccgg tgcccgtcag
     4021 tgggcagagc gcacatcgcc cacagtcccc gagaagttgg ggggaggggt cggcaattga
     4081 tccggtgcct agagaaggtg gcgcggggta aactgggaaa gtgatgtcgt gtactggctc
     4141 cgcctttttc ccgagggtgg gggagaaccg tatataagtg cagtagtcgc cgtgaacgtt
     4201 ctttttcgca acgggtttgc cgccagaaca caggtaagtg ccgtgtgtgg ttcccgcggg
     4261 cctggcctct ttacgggtta tggcccttgc gtgccttgaa ttacttccac ctggctgcag
     4321 tacgtgattc ttgatcccga gcttcgggtt ggaagtgggt gggagagttc gaggccttgc
     4381 gcttaaggag ccccttcgcc tcgtgcttga gttgaggcct ggcctgggcg ctggggccgc
     4441 cgcgtgcgaa tctggtggca ccttcgcgcc tgtctcgctg ctttcgataa gtctctagcc
     4501 atttaaaatt tttgatgacc tgctgcgacg ctttttttct ggcaagatag ttttgtaaat
     4561 gcgggccaag atctgcacac tggtatttcg gtttttgggg ccgcgggcgg cgacggggcc
     4621 cgtgcgtccc agcgcacatg ttcggcgagg cggggcctgc gagcgcggcc accgagaatc
     4681 ggacgggggt agtctcaagc tggccggcct gctctggtgc ctggcctcgc gccgccgtgt
     4741 atcgccccgc cctgggcggc aaggctggcc cggtcggcac cagttgcgtg agcggaaaga
     4801 tggccgcttc ccggccctgc tgcagggagc tcaaaatgga ggacgcggcg ctcgggagag
     4861 cgggcgggtg agtcacccac acaaaggaaa agggcctttc cgtcctcagc cgtcgcttca
     4921 tgtgactcca cggagtaccg ggcgccgtcc aggcacctcg attagttctc gagcttttgg
     4981 agtacgtcgt ctttaggttg gggggagggg ttttatgcga tggagtttcc ccacactgag
     5041 tgggtggaga ctgaagttag gccagcttgg cacttgatgt aattctcctt ggaatttgcc
     5101 ctttttgagt ttggatcttg gttcattctc aagcctcaga cagtggttca aagttttttt
     5161 cttccatttc aggtgtcgtg acgtacggcc accatgaccg agtacaagcc cacggtgcgc
     5221 ctcgccaccc gcgacgacgt ccccagggcc gtacgcaccc tcgccgccgc gttcgccgac
     5281 taccccgcca cgcgccacac cgtcgatccg gaccgccaca tcgagcgggt caccgagctg
     5341 caagaactct tcctcacgcg cgtcgggctc gacatcggca aggtgtgggt cgcggacgac
     5401 ggcgccgccg tggcggtctg gaccacgccg gagagcgtcg aagcgggggc ggtgttcgcc
     5461 gagatcggcc cgcgcatggc cgagttgagc ggttcccggc tggccgcgca gcaacagatg
     5521 gaaggcctcc tggcgccgca ccggcccaag gagcccgcgt ggttcctggc caccgtcgga
     5581 gtctcgcccg accaccaggg caagggtctg ggcagcgccg tcgtgctccc cggagtggag
     5641 gcggccgagc gcgccggggt gcccgccttc ctggagacct ccgcgccccg caacctcccc
     5701 ttctacgagc ggctcggctt caccgtcacc gccgacgtcg aggtgcccga aggaccgcgc
     5761 acctggtgca tgacccgcaa gcccggtgcc tgaacgcgtt aagtcgacaa tcaacctctg
     5821 gattacaaaa tttgtgaaag attgactggt attcttaact atgttgctcc ttttacgcta
     5881 tgtggatacg ctgctttaat gcctttgtat catgctattg cttcccgtat ggctttcatt
     5941 ttctcctcct tgtataaatc ctggttgctg tctctttatg aggagttgtg gcccgttgtc
     6001 aggcaacgtg gcgtggtgtg cactgtgttt gctgacgcaa cccccactgg ttggggcatt
     6061 gccaccacct gtcagctcct ttccgggact ttcgctttcc ccctccctat tgccacggcg
     6121 gaactcatcg ccgcctgcct tgcccgctgc tggacagggg ctcggctgtt gggcactgac
     6181 aattccgtgg tgttgtcggg gaaatcatcg tcctttcctt ggctgctcgc ctgtgttgcc
     6241 acctggattc tgcgcgggac gtccttctgc tacgtccctt cggccctcaa tccagcggac
     6301 cttccttccc gcggcctgct gccggctctg cggcctcttc cgcgtcttcg ccttcgccct
     6361 cagacgagtc ggatctccct ttgggccgcc tccccgcgtc gactttaaga ccaatgactt
     6421 acaaggcagc tgtagatctt agccactttt taaaagaaaa ggggggactg gaagggctaa
     6481 ttcactccca acgaagacaa gatctgcttt ttgcttgtac tgggtctctc tggttagacc
     6541 agatctgagc ctgggagctc tctggctaac tagggaaccc actgcttaag cctcaataaa
     6601 gcttgccttg agtgcttcaa gtagtgtgtg cccgtctgtt gtgtgactct ggtaactaga
     6661 gatccctcag acccttttag tcagtgtgga aaatctctag cagtacgtat agtagttcat
     6721 gtcatcttat tattcagtat ttataacttg caaagaaatg aatatcagag agtgagagga
     6781 acttgtttat tgcagcttat aatggttaca aataaagcaa tagcatcaca aatttcacaa
     6841 ataaagcatt tttttcactg cattctagtt gtggtttgtc caaactcatc aatgtatctt
     6901 atcatgtctg gctctagcta tcccgcccct aactccgccc atcccgcccc taactccgcc
     6961 cagttccgcc cattctccgc cccatggctg actaattttt tttatttatg cagaggccga
     7021 ggccgcctcg gcctctgagc tattccagaa gtagtgagga ggcttttttg gaggcctagg
     7081 gacgtaccca attcgcccta tagtgagtcg tattacgcgc gctcactggc cgtcgtttta
     7141 caacgtcgtg actgggaaaa ccctggcgtt acccaactta atcgccttgc agcacatccc
     7201 cctttcgcca gctggcgtaa tagcgaagag gcccgcaccg atcgcccttc ccaacagttg
     7261 cgcagcctga atggcgaatg ggnnnnnnnn nnnnnnnnnn nnnnnnnnnn nnnnnnnnnn
     7321 nnnnnnnnnn nnnnnnnnnn nnnnnnnnnn nnnnnnnnnn nnnnnnnnnn nnnnnnnnnn
     7381 nnnnnnnnnn nnnnnnnnnn nnnnnncnnn nnnnnnnnnn nnnnnnnnnn nnnnnnnnnn
     7441 nnnnnnnnnn nnnnnnnnnn nnnnnnnnnn nnnnnnnnnn nnnnnnnnnn nnnnnnnnan
     7501 nnnnnnnnnn nnnnnnnnnn nnnnnnnnnn nnnnnnnnnn nnnnnnnncc tttgacgttg
     7561 gagtccacgt tctttaatag tggactcttg ttccaaactg gaacaacact caaccctatc
     7621 tcggtctatt cttttgattt ataagggatt ttgccgattt cggcctattg gttaaaaaat
     7681 gagctgattt aacaaaaatt taacgcgaat tttaacaaaa tattaacgct tacaatttag
     7741 gtggcacttt tcggggaaat gtgcgcggaa cccctatttg tttatttttc taaatacatt
     7801 caaatatgta tccgctcatg agacaataac cctgataaat gcttcaataa tattgaaaaa
     7861 ggaagagtat gagtattcaa catttccgtg tcgcccttat tccctttttt gcggcatttt
     7921 gccttcctgt ttttgctcac ccagaaacgc tggtgaaagt aaaagatgct gaagatcagt
     7981 tgggtgcacg agtgggttac atcgaactgg atctcaacag cggtaagatc cttgagagtt
     8041 ttcgccccga agaacgtttt ccaatgatga gcacttttaa agttctgcta tgtggcgcgg
     8101 tattatcccg tattgacgcc gggcaagagc aactcggtcg ccgcatacac tattctcaga
     8161 atgacttggt tgagtactca ccagtcacag aaaagcatct tacggatggc atgacagtaa
     8221 gagaattatg cagtgctgcc ataaccatga gtgataacac tgcggccaac ttacttctga
     8281 caacgatcgg aggaccgaag gagctaaccg cttttttgca caacatgggg gatcatgtaa
     8341 ctcgccttga tcgttgggaa ccggagctga atgaagccat accaaacgac gagcgtgaca
     8401 ccacgatgcc tgtagcaatg gcaacaacgt tgcgcaaact attaactggc gaactactta
     8461 ctctagcttc ccggcaacaa ttaatagact ggatggaggc ggataaagtt gcaggaccac
     8521 ttctgcgctc ggcccttccg gctggctggt ttattgctga taaatctgga gccggtgagc
     8581 gtgggtctcg cggtatcatt gcagcactgg ggccagatgg taagccctcc cgtatcgtag
     8641 ttatctacac gacggggagt caggcaacta tggatgaacg aaatagacag atcgctgaga
     8701 taggtgcctc actgattaag cattggtaac tgtcagacca agtttactca tatatacttt
     8761 agattgattt aaaacttcat ttttaattta aaaggatcta ggtgaagatc ctttttgata
     8821 atctcatgac caaaatccct taacgtgagt tttcgttcca ctgagcgtca gaccccgtag
     8881 aaaagatcaa aggatcttct tgagatcctt tttttctgcg cgtaatctgc tgcttgcaaa
     8941 caaaaaaacc accgctacca gcggtggttt gtttgccgga tcaagagcta ccaactcttt
     9001 ttccgaaggt aactggcttc agcagagcgc agataccaaa tactgttctt ctagtgtagc
     9061 cgtagttagg ccaccacttc aagaactctg tagcaccgcc tacatacctc gctctgctaa
     9121 tcctgttacc agtggctgct gccagtggcg ataagtcgtg tcttaccggg ttggactcaa
     9181 gacgatagtt accggataag gcgcagcggt cgggctgaac ggggggttcg tgcacacagc
     9241 ccagcttgga gcgaacgacc tacaccgaac tgagatacct acagcgtgag ctatgagaaa
     9301 gcgccacgct tcccgaaggg agaaaggcgg acaggtatcc ggtaagcggc agggtcggaa
     9361 caggagagcg cacgagggag cttccagggg gaaacgcctg gtatctttat agtcctgtcg
     9421 ggtttcgcca cctctgactt gagcgtcgat ttttgtgatg ctcgtcaggg gggcggagcc
     9481 tatggaaaaa cgccagcaac gcggcctttt tacggttcct ggccttttgc tggccttttg
     9541 ctcacatgtt ctttcctgcg ttatcccctg attctgtgga taaccgtatt accgcctttg
     9601 agtgagctga taccgctcgc cgcagccgaa cgaccgagcg cagcgagtca gtgagcgagg
     9661 aagcggaaga gcgcccaata cgcaaaccgc ctctccccgc gcgttggccg attcattaat
     9721 gcagctggca cgacaggttt cccgactgga aagcgggcag tgagcgcaac gcaattaatg
     9781 tgagttagct cactcattag gcaccccagg ctttacactt tatgcttccg gctcgtatgt
     9841 tgtgtggaat tgtgagcgga taacaatttc acacaggaaa cagctatgac catgattacg
     9901 ccaagcgcgc aattaaccct cactaaaggg aacaaaagct ggagctgcaa gcttaatgta
     9961 gtcttatgca atactcttgt agtcttgcaa catggtaacg atgagttagc aacatgcctt
    10021 acaaggagag aaaaagcacc gtgcatgccg attggtggaa gtaaggtggt acgatcgtgc
    10081 cttattagga aggcaacaga cgggtctgac atggattgga cgaaccactg aattgccgca
    10141 ttgcagagat attgtattta agtgcctagc tcgatacata aac
//
