[The description below was written by a language model from this plasmid's Addgene catalogue record and the feature table of its GenBank file.]
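Description:
Lenti_stgRNA-Puro is an empty lentiviral CRISPR backbone derived from lentiGuide-Puro, about 10.2 kb in size and intended as the recipient vector for building pooled self-targeting guide RNA (stgRNA) libraries, referred to in the record as libraries 1 and 2. It is propagated in E. coli through a high-copy ColE1/pUC-type origin with ampicillin selection via beta-lactamase. An f1 origin is also present. Because of its repeated LTR sequences it is meant to be maintained in recombination-deficient strains.

The viral portion has a third-generation, self-inactivating layout. An RSV promoter drives a truncated HIV-1 5' LTR, followed by the Psi packaging signal, the Rev response element for Rev-dependent nuclear export of the genomic RNA, a cPPT/CTS element that aids nuclear import, and a U3-deleted 3' LTR that disables LTR promoter activity after integration. An SV40 polyadenylation signal and SV40 origin lie just outside the 3' LTR.

Two expression units sit between the LTRs. A human U6 RNA polymerase III promoter is positioned to transcribe the guide RNA cassette. The roughly 2 kb between U6 and the cPPT/CTS is unannotated, and the record does not state its content or the cloning method used to insert library oligonucleotides. Downstream, an EF-1-alpha promoter with its first intron drives puromycin N-acetyltransferase, stabilised by a WPRE, so transduced mammalian cells can be selected with puromycin. No Cas9 is encoded, so the nuclease must be supplied separately. The associated work used Cas9 editing to record elapsed time and temporal information about biological events.
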