Addgene plasmid #164124: Lenti_stgRNA-Puro
Purpose: (Empty Backbone) Backbone for lentiviral stgRNA library construction (library 1 and 2)
Depositing lab: Hyongbum Kim. Depositing organization: Yonsei University Health System. Publication: Recording of elapsed time and temporal information about biological events using Cas9. Park J, Lim JM, Jung I, Heo SJ, Park J, Chang Y, Kim HK, Jung D, Yu JH, Min S, Yoon S, Cho SR, Park T, Kim HH. Cell. 2021 Jan 28. pii: S0092-8674(21)00014-3. doi: 10.1016/j.cell.2021.01.014. PubMed 33539780.
Backbone
  Vector backbone: lentiGuide-Puro (Addgene #52963)
  Backbone size (bp): 10183
  Vector type: Mammalian Expression, Lentiviral, CRISPR
  Promoter: human U6
  Selectable markers: Puromycin
Growth in bacteria
  Bacterial resistance: Ampicillin, 100 μg/mL
  Growth temperature: 37°C
  Growth strain: NEB Stable
  Growth instructions: Use SapI digest to check for unwanted recombination of lentiviral plasmid. Only amplify in RecA- bacteria (eg. Stbl3).
  Copy number: High Copy
Gene/Insert
  Cloning method: Unknown
Terms and licenses: Academic/Nonprofit Terms; Industry Terms: Not Available to Industry
How to cite: Lenti_stgRNA-Puro was a gift from Hyongbum Kim (Addgene plasmid # 164124 ; http://n2t.net/addgene:164124 ; RRID:Addgene_164124)
